Addgene plasmid #179065: pBBK81 pHomL-RPL18Bp-PRC1-Link-Scarlet(rfp)-SSA1t-HomR (AmpR)
Purpose: Vector containing a yeast integration cassette for RPL18B-driven expression of PRC1-Link-Scarlet(rfp), a marker for the vacuole
Depositing lab: Vincent Martin. Depositing organization: Concordia University. Publication: The MyLo CRISPR-Cas9 Toolkit: A Markerless Yeast Localization and Overexpression CRISPR-Cas9 Toolkit. Bean BDM, Whiteway M, Martin VJJ. G3 (Bethesda). 2022 Jun 16. pii: 6609175. doi: 10.1093/g3journal/jkac154. PubMed 35708612.
Backbone
  Vector backbone: pYTK089 (ColE1, AmpR)
  Vector type: Yeast Expression
Growth in bacteria
  Bacterial resistance: Ampicillin, 100 μg/mL
  Growth temperature: 37°C
  Growth strain: DH5alpha
  Copy number: High Copy
Gene/Insert
  Gene/Insert name: RPL18Bp-PRC1-Link-Scarlet(rfp)
  Species: S. cerevisiae (budding yeast)
  Cloning method: Restriction Enzyme; 5′ cloning site Unknown (unknown if destroyed); 3′ cloning site Unknown (unknown if destroyed)
Terms and licenses: Academic/Nonprofit Terms; Industry Terms: Not Available to Industry
Depositor comments: Part of the Markerless Yeast Localization and Overexpression (MyLO) CRISPR-Cas9 Toolkit. Vector cloned using BsaI Golden Gate cloning
How to cite: pBBK81 pHomL-RPL18Bp-PRC1-Link-Scarlet(rfp)-SSA1t-HomR (AmpR) was a gift from Vincent Martin (Addgene plasmid # 179065 ; http://n2t.net/addgene:179065 ; RRID:Addgene_179065)
