[The description below was written by a language model from this plasmid's Addgene catalogue record and pLannotate feature annotations shown in this document.]
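Description:
pBBK81 pHomL-RPL18Bp-PRC1-Link-Scarlet(rfp)-SSA1t-HomR is a yeast integration-cassette vector from the Markerless Yeast Localization and Overexpression (MyLO) CRISPR-Cas9 toolkit, assembled by BsaI Golden Gate cloning on the pYTK089 backbone. In E. coli it is maintained as a high-copy plasmid through a ColE1/pUC-type origin and selected with ampicillin via the β-lactamase gene and its native promoter. The 7,241 nt sequence carries no intact yeast selection marker or complete yeast replication origin. This fits the toolkit's markerless design, in which the cassette is meant to be inserted into the genome by homology-directed repair rather than kept episomally.

The payload is the S. cerevisiae PRC1 coding sequence, which encodes the vacuolar carboxypeptidase Y. It is joined through a short linker to a red fluorescent protein that the annotation identifies as mScarlet-I, a rapidly maturing monomer. According to the construct name and purpose, expression is driven by the RPL18B promoter and terminated by the SSA1 terminator, although neither element is called out in the automated feature table. The cassette is bracketed by left and right homology arms (HomL and HomR). The short ARS1 and HIS3 fragments annotated on either side of the expression unit probably lie within these arms, but the record does not explicitly state the target locus. Once integrated, presumably with Cas9 cutting at the corresponding site, the fusion provides constitutive red labelling of the vacuole. It serves as a compartment marker for colocalization and protein localization studies in budding yeast.
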