Features (pLannotate 1.2.2; 10 found; start..end, strand, type, name):
      1..861     -  CDS            AmpR: β-lactamase; bla; confers resistance to ampicillin, carbenicillin, and related antibiotics
    862..966     -  promoter       AmpR promoter: bla
   1069..1657    +  rep_origin     ori: high-copy-number ColE1/pMB1/pBR322/pUC origin of replication
   2391..2510    +  rep_origin     ARS1 (fragment): S. cerevisiae autonomously replicating sequence ARS1/ARS416
   2515..2561    +  promoter       HIS3 promoter (fragment): S. cerevisiae HIS3
   2562..2624    +  CDS            HIS3 (fragment): imidazoleglycerol-phosphate dehydratase, required for histidine biosynthesis; S. cerevisiae HIS3; yeast auxotrophic marker
   3528..5123    +  CDS            PRC1: CBPY_YEAST - Experimental evidence at protein level: Swiss-Prot protein existence level 1. Involved in degradation of small peptides. Digests preferentially peptides containing an aliphatic or hydrophobic residue in P1' position, as well as methionine, leucine or phenylalanine in P1 position of ester substrate. From Saccharomyces cerevisiae (strain ATCC 204508 / S288c) (Baker's yeast).
   5151..5846    +  CDS            mScarlet-I: mScarlet-I is a basic (constitutively fluorescent) red fluorescent protein published in 2016, derived from synthetic construct. It is reported to be a rapidly-maturing monomer with moderate acid sensitivity.
   6892..6918    +  rep_origin     ARS1 (fragment): S. cerevisiae autonomously replicating sequence ARS1/ARS416
   7015..7136    +  CDS            HIS3 (fragment): imidazoleglycerol-phosphate dehydratase, required for histidine biosynthesis; S. cerevisiae HIS3; yeast auxotrophic marker
>Addgene plasmid #179065 | pBBK81 pHomL-RPL18Bp-PRC1-Link-Scarlet(rfp)-SSA1t-HomR (AmpR) | addgene full sequence | sequence record 360912 | Addgene NGS Result
TTACCAATGCTTAATCAGTGAGGCACCTATCTCAGCGATCTGTCTATTTCGTTCATCCATAGTTGCCTGA
CTCCCCGTCGTGTAGATAACTACGATACGGGAGGGCTTACCATCTGGCCCCAGTGCTGCAATGATACCGC
GGGACCCACGCTCACCGGCTCCAGATTTATCAGCAATAAACCAGCCAGCCGGAAGGGCCGAGCGCAGAAG
TGGTCCTGCAACTTTATCCGCCTCCATCCAGTCTATTAATTGTTGCCGGGAAGCTAGAGTAAGTAGTTCG
CCAGTTAATAGTTTGCGCAACGTTGTTGCCATTGCTACAGGCATCGTGGTGTCACGCTCGTCGTTTGGTA
TGGCTTCATTCAGCTCCGGTTCCCAACGATCAAGGCGAGTTACATGATCCCCCATGTTGTGCAAAAAAGC
GGTTAGCTCCTTCGGTCCTCCGATCGTTGTCAGAAGTAAGTTGGCCGCAGTGTTATCACTCATGGTTATG
GCAGCACTGCATAATTCTCTTACTGTCATGCCATCCGTAAGATGCTTTTCTGTGACTGGTGAGTACTCAA
CCAAGTCATTCTGAGAATAGTGTATGCGGCGACCGAGTTGCTCTTGCCCGGCGTCAATACGGGATAATAC
CGCGCCACATAGCAGAACTTTAAAAGTGCTCATCATTGGAAAACGTTCTTCGGGGCGAAAACTCTCAAGG
ATCTTACCGCTGTTGAGATCCAGTTCGATGTAACCCACTCGTGCACCCAACTGATCTTCAGCATCTTTTA
CTTTCACCAGCGTTTCTGGGTGAGCAAAAACAGGAAGGCAAAATGCCGCAAAAAAGGGAATAAGGGCGAC
ACGGAAATGTTGAATACTCATACTCTTCCTTTTTCAATATTATTGAAGCATTTATCAGGGTTATTGTCTC
ATGAGCGGATACATATTTGAATGTATTTAGAAAAATAAACAAATAGGGGTTCCGCGCACATTTCCCCGAA
AAGTGCCACCTGTCATGACCAAAATCCCTTAACGTGAGTTTTCGTTCCACTGAGCGTCAGACCCCGTAGA
AAAGATCAAAGGATCTTCTTGAGATCCTTTTTTTCTGCGCGTAATCTGCTGCTTGCAAACAAAAAAACCA
CCGCTACCAGCGGTGGTTTGTTTGCCGGATCAAGAGCTACCAACTCTTTTTCCGAAGGTAACTGGCTTCA
GCAGAGCGCAGATACCAAATACTGTTCTTCTAGTGTAGCCGTAGTTAGGCCACCACTTCAAGAACTCTGT
AGCACCGCCTACATACCTCGCTCTGCTAATCCTGTTACCAGTGGCTGCTGCCAGTGGCGATAAGTCGTGT
CTTACCGGGTTGGACTCAAGACGATAGTTACCGGATAAGGCGCAGCGGTCGGGCTGAACGGGGGGTTCGT
GCACACAGCCCAGCTTGGAGCGAACGACCTACACCGAACTGAGATACCTACAGCGTGAGCTATGAGAAAG
CGCCACGCTTCCCGAAGGGAGAAAGGCGGACAGGTATCCGGTAAGCGGCAGGGTCGGAACAGGAGAGCGC
ACGAGGGAGCTTCCAGGGGGAAACGCCTGGTATCTTTATAGTCCTGTCGGGTTTCGCCACCTCTGACTTG
AGCGTCGATTTTTGTGATGCTCGTCAGGGGGGCGGAGCCTATGGAAAAACGCCAGCAACGCGGCCTTTTT
ACGGTTCCTGGCCTTTTGCTGGCCTTTTGCTCACATGTTCTTTCCTGCGTTATCCCCTGATTCTGTGGAT
AACCGTGCGGCCGCCAATGTTATCTATTGGCAGATGTTCATACGGGGCTTTCAAATATTGATGAAATTAT
GTGATGTTTAGAAGAAGATTCGAACTGTTTTCAGTAGATTTGGTAACTGTGCAACCATAACTCATGCCCC
CTATTTATCGGCATTGAGATTGTAAAGGAAGTAAAACGCATTTTTGCAGATCTGTTCTCTTATGTATTTT
TAATCGTCCTTGTATGGAAGTATCAAAGGGGACGTTCTTCACCTCCTTGGAAAACGCAAACTTTCTTTTT
GCCTATCACAGTATCTTATCGAGCTAACTATTTTCGACACACATGAAAAAGCAGAAATATTAACGAAAAA
GAAAAGAAAGACCATGTCATGTACGGGCAATCAGAATATGCAAGATGAGCGGGAACGGGCGAAATGTGCA
CGCGCACAACTTACGAAACGCGGATGAGTCACTGACAGCCACCGCAGAGGTTCTGACTCCTACTGAGCTC
TATTGGAGGTGGCAGAACCGGTAATCCCACAGTGAGCAACTTGACAAACCAACAGATATAGGCTGTGTCT
TAAAATATACCATCCAATACCTTGATGAACTTTTCAAAGATGACTAAAATAAGTGAAATTTCAACATTAA
CTTCGAGCTGTAAACACAGTGGTTTCTTTGCATAAACACCATCAGCCTCAAGTCGTCAAGTAAAGATTTC
GTGTTCATGCAGATAGATAACAATCTATATGTTGATAATTAGCGTTGCCTCATCAATGCGTACACGAAGA
ATATACTAAAAAATGAGCAGGCAAGATAAACGAAGGCAAAGATGACAGAGCAGAAAGCCCTAGTAAAGCG
TATTACAAATGAAACCAAGATTCAGATTGCGATCCCTGAATTCGCATCTAGATGGTAGAGCCACAAACAG
CCGGTACAAGCAACGATCTCCAGGACCATCTGAATCATGCGCGGATGACACGAACTCACGACGGCGATCA
CAGACATTAACCCACAGTACAGACACTGCGACAACGTGGCAATTCGTCGCAATACCGTCTCACTGAACTG
GCCGATAATTGCAGACGAACGAAGAGGATGTCCAATATTTTTTTTAAGGAATAAGGATACTTCAAGACTA
GATTCCCCCCTGCATTCCCATCAGAACCGTAAACCTTGGCGCTTTCCTTGGGAAGTATTCAAGAAGTGCC
TTGTCCGGTTTCTGTGGCTCACAAACCAGCGCGCCCGATATGGCTTTCTTTTCACTTATGAATGTACCAG
TACGGGACAATTAGAACGCTCCTGTAACAATCTCTTTGCAAATGTGGGGTTACATTCTAACCATGTCACA
CTGCTGACGAAATTCAAAGTAAAAAAAAATGGGACCACGTCTTGAGAACGATAGATTTTCTTTATTTTAC
ATTGAACAGTCGTTGTCTCAGCGCGCTTTATGTTTTCATTCATACTTCATATTATAAAATAACAAAAGAA
GAATTTCATATTCACGCCCAAGAAATCAGGCTGCTTTCCAAATGCAATTGACACTTCATTAGCCATCACA
CAAAACTCTTTCTTGCTGGAGCTTCTTTTAAAAAAGACCTCAGTACACCAAACACGTTACCCGACCTCGT
TATTTTACGACAACTATGATAAAATTCTGAAGAAAAAATAAAAAAATTTTCATACTTCTTGCTTTTATTT
AAACCATTGAATGATTTCTTTTGAACAAAACTACCTGTTTCACCAAAGGAAATAGAAAGAAAAAATCAAT
TAGAAGAAAACAAAAAACAAAAGATCTATGAAAGCATTCACCAGTTTACTATGTGGACTAGGCCTGTCCA
CTACACTCGCTAAGGCCATCTCATTGCAAAGACCGTTGGGTCTAGATAAGGACGTTTTGCTGCAAGCTGC
GGAAAAATTTGGTTTGGACCTCGACCTGGATCATCTCTTGAAGGAGTTGGACTCCAATGTATTGGACGCT
TGGGCCCAAATAGAGCATTTGTACCCAAACCAGGTTATGAGCCTTGAAACTTCCACTAAGCCAAAATTCC
CTGAAGCAATCAAAACGAAGAAAGACTGGGACTTTGTGGTCAAGAATGACGCAATTGAAAACTATCAGCT
TCGTGTCAACAAGATTAAGGACCCTAAAATCCTGGGCATTGACCCAAATGTCACACAGTACACGGGTTAC
TTGGATGTGGAAGACGAGGACAAGCATTTCTTCTTTTGGACTTTTGAAAGTAGAAACGATCCTGCAAAGG
ATCCGGTCATCCTTTGGTTGAACGGGGGTCCAGGTTGTTCTTCACTAACCGGGCTGTTCTTTGAATTAGG
ACCCTCATCCATTGGACCTGATTTGAAACCCATCGGGAACCCTTACTCTTGGAACAGCAATGCCACCGTG
ATCTTCCTTGACCAGCCTGTCAACGTTGGGTTCTCGTATTCCGGGTCCTCAGGTGTTTCCAACACTGTCG
CCGCTGGTAAGGATGTCTATAACTTCTTGGAGTTGTTCTTCGATCAGTTCCCTGAATACGTCAACAAGGG
CCAAGATTTCCACATCGCTGGGGAATCCTACGCCGGCCATTACATCCCTGTTTTTGCCTCTGAAATTTTG
TCTCACAAGGACAGAAACTTCAACTTAACCTCCGTCTTGATCGGAAATGGCCTCACTGACCCATTGACTC
AGTATAACTATTACGAACCAATGGCCTGTGGTGAAGGTGGCGAACCATCTGTTTTGCCCTCGGAGGAATG
CTCTGCTATGGAAGACTCTTTGGAACGTTGTTTGGGCTTGATCGAGTCGTGCTATGACTCGCAATCCGTC
TGGTCCTGTGTTCCAGCTACCATTTATTGTAATAACGCCCAATTGGCTCCTTACCAACGTACCGGCAGAA
ACGTTTACGATATCAGGAAGGATTGTGAAGGTGGCAATTTGTGCTACCCAACGTTACAAGATATCGACGA
CTACTTAAACCAGGACTACGTCAAAGAAGCTGTCGGTGCGGAGGTTGACCACTACGAATCCTGTAACTTC
GATATCAACAGAAATTTCCTGTTTGCGGGTGATTGGATGAAGCCTTACCACACCGCCGTAACAGATCTTT
TGAATCAAGACCTACCCATTCTGGTATATGCAGGCGATAAAGATTTCATCTGTAACTGGTTGGGTAATAA
GGCGTGGACGGATGTCTTGCCATGGAAGTACGACGAAGAATTTGCAAGCCAAAAAGTACGTAACTGGACT
GCTTCTATCACCGACGAGGTCGCTGGTGAAGTCAAATCCTACAAGCACTTCACCTATTTGAGAGTCTTCA
ATGGTGGCCACATGGTTCCATTTGACGTCCCTGAAAACGCCTTAAGTATGGTTAACGAATGGATCCACGG
TGGTTTCTCCTTAGGATCCGGTCCTTCTGGCCCAACTGGCATGGTTAGTAAAGGTGAAGCTGTTATAAAA
GAATTCATGAGGTTTAAAGTTCATATGGAAGGTTCAATGAATGGTCATGAATTTGAAATTGAAGGTGAAG
GTGAAGGTAGACCATATGAAGGTACACAAACTGCTAAATTGAAAGTTACTAAAGGTGGTCCATTACCATT
TTCTTGGGATATTTTGTCTCCACAATTCATGTATGGTTCTAGAGCTTTTATTAAGCATCCAGCTGATATT
CCAGATTATTATAAACAATCTTTTCCTGAAGGTTTTAAATGGGAAAGAGTTATGAATTTCGAAGATGGTG
GTGCTGTTACTGTTACTCAAGATACTTCTTTGGAAGATGGTACTTTAATCTATAAAGTTAAATTGAGAGG
TACTAATTTTCCACCAGATGGTCCAGTTATGCAAAAGAAAACTATGGGTTGGGAAGCATCTACTGAAAGA
TTGTATCCAGAAGATGGTGTTTTGAAAGGAGACATTAAGATGGCTTTGAGATTGAAAGATGGTGGTCGGT
ACCTGGCCGACTTCAAGACCACCTATAAAGCTAAAAAACCAGTTCAAATGCCAGGTGCATATAATGTTGA
TAGAAAGTTAGATATAACGTCGCATAACGAGGACTATACTGTAGTTGAACAATATGAACGTAGTGAAGGT
AGACATAGTACCGGAGGAATGGATGAATTGTATAAATAGCTCGAGTGGCGCCAATTGGTGCGGCAATTGA
TAATAACGAAAATGTCTTTTAATGATCTGGGTATAATGAGGAATTTTCCGAACGTTTTTACTTTATATAT
ATATATACATGTAACATATATTCTATACGCTATAGAGAAAGGAAATTTTTCAATTAAAAAAAAAATAGAG
AAAGAGTTTCACTTCTTGATTATCGCTAACACTAATGGTTGAAGTACTGCTACTTTAATTTTATGCTGCC
AATGAGACGACGGGGTCATCACGGCTCATCATGCGCCAAACAAATGTGTGCAATACACGCTCGGATGACT
GCATGATGACCGCACTGACTGGGGACAGCAGATCCACCTAAGCCTGTGAGAGAAGCAGACACCCGACAGA
TCAAGGCAGTTAACTAGTGCACTGCAGTACAAATCGTCCCCAACAAAAGTGGGCTCTCAAAATTCATCAC
ATTTAAATGCATATAGGAAGAGCAACAGTTGGTTTGCATCTGATGTTCCTTAAAGATTTCGACATAATGT
GCGAAGTAGATCCCTTCAGCACTGTACTTGTTTTTGCGACTAGATTGTAAATCATTCTTTATTTAATCTC
TTTCTTTAACTACTGCTTAAAGTATAATTTGGTCCGTAGTTTAATAACTATACTAAGCGAACGCTCTCTC
GAAATTTTTCTTAACGCGTCCTTGTACTGCGTCTAACGCTTTTGCCACTTGGATTTCTATTATAGGAAAT
AGTCTCACTTACTGGGCGACGAATTTTCGCGTTTTGATGAAGCACAGGAAGAATTTCTTTATGCTCAGAA
GTTTGACAGCAAGCAAGTTCATCATTCGAACTAGCCTTATTGTTTTAGTTCAGTGACAGCGAACTGCCGT
ACTCGATGCTTTATTTCTCACGGTAGAGCGGAAGAACAGATAGATCCCTACATATTGCTACCACTTCTAT
TACACAATAGTTTCAATAGCTTGCAGCGTAGCTAAACTCTAAAATTTATCTAAATCACTCATATAAACCG
AACCCTTCCCCTTCCGCTTATAGTACAGCTGATGCTCCTTCACTATTTTAACATGTGGAATTCTTGAAAG
AATGAAATCGCCATGCCAAGCCATCACACGGTCTTTTATGCAATTGATTGACCGCCTGCAACACATAGGC
AGTAAAATTTTTACAAGCAGTAGCAGAACAGGCCACACAATCGCAAGTGATTAACGTCCACACAGGTATA
GGGTTTCTGGACCATATGATACATGCTCTGGCCAAGCATTCCGGCTGGTCGCTAATCGTTGAGTGCCGAG
CGGCCGCGATTATCAAAAAGGATCTTCACCTAGATCCTTTTAAATTAAAAATGAAGTTTTAAATCAATCT
AAAGTATATATGAGTAAACTTGGTCTGACAG
